>Addgene plasmid #49377 | pAND | depositor full sequence | sequence record 73358 | Full Sequence
CACGAGGCAGACCTCAGCGCTAGCGGAGTGTATACTGGCTTACTATGTTGGCACTGATGAGGGTGTCAGT
GAAGTGCTTCATGTGGCAGGAGAAAAAAGGCTGCACCGGTGCGTCAGCAGAATATGTGATACAGGATATA
TTCCGCTTCCTCGCTCACTGACTCGCTACGCTCGGTCGTTCGACTGCGGCGAGCGGAAATGGCTTACGAA
CGGGGCGGAGATTTCCTGGAAGATGCCAGGAAGATACTTAACAGGGAAGTGAGAGGGCCGCGGCAAAGCC
GTTTTTCCATAGGCTCCGCCCCCCTGACAAGCATCACGAAATCTGACGCTCAAATCAGTGGTGGCGAAAC
CCGACAGGACTATAAAGATACCAGGCGTTTCCCCTGGCGGCTCCCTCGTGCGCTCTCCTGTTCCTGCCTT
TCGGTTTACCGGTGTCATTCCGCTGTTATGGCCGCGTTTGTCTCATTCCACGCCTGACACTCAGTTCCGG
GTAGGCAGTTCGCTCCAAGCTGGACTGTATGCACGAACCCCCCGTTCAGTCCGACCGCTGCGCCTTATCC
GGTAACTATCGTCTTGAGTCCAACCCGGAAAGACATGCAAAAGCACCACTGGCAGCAGCCACTGGTAATT
GATTTAGAGGAGTTAGTCTTGAAGTCATGCGCCGGTTAAGGCTAAACTGAAAGGACAAGTTTTGGTGACT
GCGCTCCTCCAAGCCAGTTACCTCGGTTCAAAGAGTTGGTAGCTCAGAGAACCTTCGAAAAACCGCCCTG
CAAGGCGGTTTTTTCGTTTTCAGAGCAAGAGATTACGCGCAGACCAAAACGATCTCAAGAAGATCATCTT
ATTAAGGGGTCTGACGCTCAGTGGAACGAAAAATCAATCTAAAGTATATATGAGTAAACTTGGTCTGACA
GTTACCTTAGAAAAACTCATCGAGCATCAAATGAAACTGCAATTTATTCATATCAGGATTATCAATACCA
TATTTTTGAAAAAGCCGTTTCTGTAATGAAGGAGAAAACTCACCGAGGCAGTTCCATAGGATGGCAAGAT
CCTGGTATCGGTCTGCGATTCCGACTCGTCCAACATCAATACAACCTATTAATTTCCCCTCGTCAAAAAT
AAGGTTATCAAGTGAGAAATCACCATGAGTGACGACTGAATCCGGTGAGAATGGCAAAAGCTTATGCATT
TCTTTCCAGACTTGTTCAACAGGCCAGCCATTACGCTCGTCATCAAAATCACTCGCATCAACCAAACCGT
TATTCATTCGTGATTGCGCCTGAGCGAGACGAAATACGCGATCGCTGTTAAAAGGACAATTACAAACAGG
AATCGAATGCAACCGGCGCAGGAACACTGCCAGCGCATCAACAATATTTTCACCTGAATCAGGATATTCT
TCTAATACCTGGAATGCTGTTTTCCCGGGGATCGCAGTGGTGAGTAACCATGCATCATCAGGAGTACGGA
TAAAATGCTTGATGGTCGGAAGAGGCATAAATTCCGTCAGCCAGTTTAGTCTGACCATCTCATCTGTAAC
ATCATTGGCAACGCTACCTTTGCCATGTTTCAGAAACAACTCTGGCGCATCGGGCTTCCCATACAATCGA
TAGATTGTCGCACCTGATTGCCCGACATTATCGCGAGCCCATTTATACCCATATAAATCAGCATCCATGT
TGGAATTTAATCGCGGCCTCGAGCAAGACGTTTCCCGTTGAATATGGCTCATAACACCCCTTGTATTACT
GTTTATGTAAGCAGACAGTTTTATTGTTCATGATGATATATTTTTATCTTGTGCAATGTACATCAGAGAT
TTTGAGACACAAGGTCTCCCGCTCGACGTACGGTGGAATCTGATTCGTTACCAATTGACATGATACGAAA
CGTACCGTATCGTTAAGGTGGTATGGAAGCTATACGTTACCAATTGACAGCTAGCTCAGTCCTACTTTAG
TATATAGACCGTGCGATCGGTCTATAGCTACGACTTGCTCATTTGACAGAGGATAACTACTAGTGCCGAA
ACTGGGTATGCAGAGCATTCGTCGTCGTCAGCTGATTGATGCAACCCTGGAAGCAATTAATGAAGTTGGT
ATGCATGATGCAACCATTGCACAGATTGCACGTCGTGCCGGTGTTAGCACCGGTATTATTAGCCATTATT
TCCGCGATAAAAACGGTCTGCTGGAAGCAACCATGCGTGATATTACCAGCCAGCTGCGTGATGCAGTTCT
GAATCGTCTGCATGCACTGCCGCAGGGTAGCGCAGAACAGCGTCTGCAGGCAATTGTTGGTGGTAATTTT
GATGAAACCCAGGTTAGCAGCGCAGCAATGAAAGCATGGCTGGCATTTTGGGCAAGCAGCATGCATCAGC
CGATGCTGTATCGTCTGCAGCAGGTTAGCAGTCGTCGTCTGCTGAGCAATCTGGTTAGCGAATTTCGTCG
TGAACTGCCTCGTGAACAGGCACAAGAGGCAGGTTATGGTCTGGCAGCACTGATTGATGGTCTGTGGCTG
CGTGCAGCACTGAGCGGTAAACCGCTGGATAAAACCCGTGCAAATAGCCTGACCCGTCATTTTATCACCC
AGCATCTGCCGACCGATTAATCGTAAGGCGAGCCCCCAGGCATCAAATAAAACGAAAGGCTCAGTCGAAA
GACTGGGCCTTTCGTTTTATCTGTTGTTTGTCGGTGAACGCTCTCTACTAGAGTCACACTGGCTCACCTT
CGGGTGGGCCTTTCTGCGTTTATAGCTTTACTCCACCGTTGGCTTTTTTCCCTATCAGTGATAGAGATTG
ACATCCCTATCAGTGATAGAGATAATGAGCACGCCATGCCATTGGCTTTTGATAGAGGACAACTACTAGA
TGAACCTGAAAGATAAAATTCTGGGCGTTGCCAAAGAACTGTTTATCAAAAATGGCTATAACGCAACCAC
CACCGGTGAAATTGTTAAACTGAGCGAAAGCAGCAAAGGCAATCTGTATTATCACTTTAAAACCAAAGAG
AACCTGTTTCTGGAAATCCTGAACATCGAAGAAAGCAAATGGCAAGAGCAGTGGAAAAAAGAACAAATCA
AATGCAAAACCAACCGCGAGAAATTCTATCTGTATAATGAACTGAGCCTGACCACCGAATATTACTATCC
GCTGCAGAATGCCATCATCGAGTTTTATACCGAGTACTATAAAACCAACAGCATCAACGAGAAAATGAAC
AAACTGGAAAACAAATACATCGATGCCTACCACGTGATCTTTAAAGAAGGTAATCTGAACGGCGAATGGT
GCATTAATGATGTTAATGCCGTGAGCAAAATTGCAGCAAATGCCGTTAATGGCATTGTTACCTTTACCCA
TGAGCAGAATATCAACGAACGCATTAAACTGATGAACAAATTCAGCCAGATCTTTCTGAATGGCCTGAGC
AAATAAGGACTGCGACGTTCTCCAGGCATCAAATAAAACGAAAGGCTCAGTCGAAAGACTGGGCCTTTCG
TTTTATCTGTTGTTTGTCGGTGAACGCTCTCTACTAGAGTCACACTGGCTCACCTTCGGGTGGGCCTTTC
TGCGTTTATACGCTTGTTGACAATTAATCATCGGCTCGTATAATGTGTGGAATTGTGAGCGCTCACAATT
CTATGGACTATGTTTGAAAGGGAGAAATACTAGATGGCACGTACCCCGAGCCGTAGCAGCATTGGTAGCC
TGCGTAGTCCGCATACCCATAAAGCAATTCTGACCAGCACCATTGAAATCCTGAAAGAATGTGGTTATAG
CGGTCTGAGCATTGAAAGCGTTGCACGTCGTGCCGGTGCAAGCAAACCGACCATTTATCGTTGGTGGACC
AATAAAGCAGCACTGATTGCCGAAGTGTATGAAAATGAAAGCGAACAGGTGCGTAAATTTCCGGATCTGG
GTAGCTTTAAAGCCGATCTGGATTTTCTGCTGCGTAATCTGTGGAAAGTTTGGCGTGAAACCATTTGTGG
TGAAGCATTTCGTTGTGTTATTGCAGAAGCACAGCTGGACCCTGCAACCCTGACCCAGCTGAAAGATCAG
TTTATGGAACGTCGTCGTGAGATGCCGAAAAAACTGGTTGAAAATGCCATTAGCAATGGTGAACTGCCGA
AAGATACCAATCGTGAACTGCTGCTGGATATGATTTTTGGTTTTTGTTGGTATCGCCTGCTGACCGAACA
GCTGACCGTTGAACAGGATATTGAAGAATTTACCTTCCTGCTGATTAATGGTGTTTGTCCGGGTACACAG
CGTTAACTAGGGCCCATACCCCCAGGCATCAAATAAAACGAAAGGCTCAGTCGAAAGACTGGGCCTTTCG
TTTTATCTGTTGTTTGTCGGTGAACGCTCTCTACTAGAGTCACACTGGCTCACCTTCGGGTGGGCCTTTC
TGCGTTTATAGGAGAGCGCGGGTGAGAGGGATTCGTTACCAATTGACAATTGATTGGACGTTCAATATAA
TGCTAGCTACTAGAGAAAGAGGAGAAATACTAGATGGTGAGCAAGGGCGAGGAGCTGTTCACCGGGGTGG
TGCCCATCCTGGTCGAGCTGGACGGCGACGTAAACGGCCACAAGTTCAGCGTGTCCGGCGAGGGCGAGGG
CGATGCCACCTACGGCAAGCTGACCCTGAAGTTCATCTGCACCACCGGCAAGCTGCCCGTGCCCTGGCCC
ACCCTCGTGACCACCTTCGGCTACGGCCTGCAATGCTTCGCCCGCTACCCCGACCACATGAAGCTGCACG
ACTTCTTCAAGTCCGCCATGCCCGAAGGCTACGTCCAGGAGCGCACCATCTTCTTCAAGGACGACGGCAA
CTACAAGACCCGCGCCGAGGTGAAGTTCGAGGGCGACACCCTGGTGAACCGCATCGAGCTGAAGGGCATC
GACTTCAAGGAGGACGGCAACATCCTGGGGCACAAGCTGGAGTACAACTACAACAGCCACAACGTCTATA
TCATGGCCGACAAGCAGAAGAACGGCATCAAGGTGAACTTCAAGATCCGCCACAACATCGAGGACGGCAG
CGTGCAGCTCGCCGACCACTACCAGCAGAACACCCCCATCGGCGACGGCCCCGTGCTGCTGCCCGACAAC
CACTACCTGAGCTACCAGTCCGCCCTGAGCAAAGACCCCAACGAGAAGCGCGATCACATGGTCCTGCTGG
AGTTCGTGACCGCCGCCGGGATCACTCTCGGCATGGACGAGCTGTACAAGTAACTAGGGCCCATACCCCC
AGGCATCAAATAAAACGAAAGGCTCAGTCGAAAGACTGGGCCTTTCGTTTTATCTGTTGTTTGTCGGTGA
ACGCTCTCTACTAGAGTCACACTGGCTCACCTTCGGGTGGGCCTTTCTGCGTTTATAAATGGCGGCGCGC
CATCGAATGGCGCAAAACCTTTCGCGGTATGGCATGATAGCGCCCGGAAGAGAGTCAATTCAGGGTGGTG
AATATGAAACCAGTAACGTTATACGATGTCGCAGAGTATGCCGGTGTCTCTTATCAGACCGTTTCCCGCG
TGGTGAACCAGGCCAGCCACGTTTCTGCGAAAACGCGGGAAAAAGTGGAAGCGGCGATGGCGGAGCTGAA
TTACATTCCCAACCGCGTGGCACAACAACTGGCGGGCAAACAGTCGTTGCTGATTGGCGTTGCCACCTCC
AGTCTGGCCCTGCACGCGCCGTCGCAAATTGTCGCGGCGATTAAATCTCGCGCCGATCAACTGGGTGCCA
GCGTGGTGGTGTCGATGGTAGAACGAAGCGGCGTCGAAGCCTGTAAAGCGGCGGTGCACAATCTTCTCGC
GCAACGCGTCAGTGGGCTGATCATTAACTATCCGCTGGATGACCAGGATGCCATTGCTGTGGAAGCTGCC
TGCACTAATGTTCCGGCGTTATTTCTTGATGTCTCTGACCAGACACCCATCAACAGTATTATTTTCTCCC
ATGAGGACGGTACGCGACTGGGCGTGGAGCATCTGGTCGCATTGGGTCACCAGCAAATCGCGCTGTTAGC
GGGCCCATTAAGTTCTGTCTCGGCGCGTCTGCGTCTGGCTGGCTGGCATAAATATCTCACTCGCAATCAA
ATTCAGCCGATAGCGGAACGGGAAGGCGACTGGAGTGCCATGTCCGGTTTTCAACAAACCATGCAAATGC
TGAATGAGGGCATCGTTCCCACTGCGATGCTGGTTGCCAACGATCAGATGGCGCTGGGCGCAATGCGCGC
CATTACCGAGTCCGGGCTGCGCGTTGGTGCGGATATCTCGGTAGTGGGATACGACGATACCGAAGATAGC
TCATGTTATATCCCGCCGTTAACCACCATCAAACAGGATTTTCGCCTGCTGGGGCAAACCAGCGTGGACC
GCTTGCTGCAACTCTCTCAGGGCCAGGCGGTGAAGGGCAATCAGCTGTTGCCAGTCTCACTGGTGAAAAG
AAAAACCACCCTGGCGCCCAATACGCAAACCGCCTCTCCCCGCGCGTTGGCCGATTCATTAATGCAGCTG
GCACGACAGGTTTCCCGACTGGAAAGCGGGCAGTGATAAGATCCTATTCCAGCGGGTCACACAGGAAAGG
CCTCGATGAAAAACATAAATGCCGACGACACATACAGAATAATTAATAAAATTAAAGCTTGTAGAAGCAA
TAATGATATTAATCAATGCTTATCTGATATGACTAAAATGGTACATTGTGAATATTATTTACTCGCGATC
ATTTATCCTCATTCTATGGTTAAATCTGATATTTCAATCCTAGATAATTACCCTAAAAAATGGAGGCAAT
ATTATGATGACGCTAATTTAATAAAATATGATCCTATAGTAGATTATTCTAACTCCAATCATTCACCAAT
TAATTGGAATATATTTGAAAACAATGCTGTAAATAAAAAATCTCCAAATGTAATTAAAGAAGCGAAAACA
TCAGGTCTTATCACTGGGTTTAGTTTCCCTATTCATACGGCTAACAATGGCTTCGGAATGCTTAGTTTTG
CACATTCAGAAAAAGACAACTATATAGATAGTTTATTTTTACATGCGTGTATGAACATACCATTAATTGT
TCCTTCTCTAGTTGATAATTATCGAAAAATAAATATAGCAAATAATAAATCAAACAACGATTTAACCAAA
AGAGAAAAAGAATGTTTAGCGTGGGCATGCGAAGGAAAAAGCTCTTGGGATATTTCAAAAATATTAGGTT
GCAGTGAGCGTACTGTCACTTTCCATTTAACCAATGCGCAAATGAAACTCAATACAACAAACCGCTGCCA
AAGTATTTCTAAAGCAATTTTAACAGGAGCAATTGATTGCCCATACTTTAAAAATTAAGGATCCAGGAGG
AAAAAAATGTCCAGATTAGATAAAAGTAAAGTGATTAACAGCGCATTAGAGCTGCTTAATGAGGTCGGAA
TCGAAGGTTTAACAACCCGTAAACTCGCCCAGAAGCTAGGTGTAGAGCAGCCTACATTGTATTGGCATGT
AAAAAATAAGCGGGCTTTGCTCGACGCCTTAGCCATTGAGATGTTAGATAGGCACCATACTCACTTTTGC
CCTTTAGAAGGGGAAAGCTGGCAAGATTTTTTACGTAATAACGCTAAAAGTTTTAGATGTGCTTTACTAA
GTCATCGCGATGGAGCAAAAGTACATTTAGGTACACGGCCTACAGAAAAACAGTATGAAACTCTCGAAAA
TCAATTAGCCTTTTTATGCCAACAAGGTTTTTCACTAGAGAATGCATTATATGCACTCAGCGCTGTGGGG
CATTTTACTTTAGGTTGCGTATTGGAAGATCAAGAGCATCAAGTCGCTAAAGAAGAAAGGGAAACACCTA
CTACTGATAGTATGCCGCCATTATTACGACAAGCTATCGAATTATTTGATCACCAAGGTGCAGAGCCAGC
CTTCTTATTCGGCCTTGAATTGATCATATGCGGATTAGAAAAACAACTTAAATGTGAAAGTGGGTCCTAA
TAATTGGTAACGAATCAGACAATTGACGGCTCGAGGGAGTAGCATAGGGTTTGCAGAATCCCTGCTTCGT
CCATTTGACAGGCACATTATGCATCGATGATAAGCTGTCAAACATGAGCAGATCCTCTACGCCGGACGCA
TCGTGGCCGGCATCACCGGCGCCACAGGTGCGGTTGCTGGCGCCTATATCGCCGACATCACCGATGGGGA
AGATCGGGCTCGCCACTTCGGGCTCATGAGCAAATATTTTATCTGAGGTCGAGACCGCTTCCTCGCTCAC
TGACTCGCTG
Features (pLannotate 1.2.2; 27 found; start..end, strand, type, name):
     16..42      +  misc_feature   bom (fragment): basis of mobility region from pBR322
    141..196     -  rep_origin     RSF ori (fragment): Plasmids containing the RSF 1030 origin of replication can be propagated in E. coli cells that contain additional plasmids with compatible origins.
    284..828     -  rep_origin     p15A ori: Plasmids containing the medium-copy-number p15A origin of replication can be propagated in E. coli cells that contain a second plasmid with the ColE1 origin.
    917..1732    -  CDS            KanR: aminoglycoside phosphotransferase; aph(3')-Ia; confers resistance to kanamycin in bacteria or G418 (Geneticin®) in eukaryotes
   1934..1954    +  promoter       J23119(SpeI) promoter (fragment): bacterial promoter (Registry of Standard Biological Parts BBa J23119) modified to end with an SpeI site
   2026..2607    +  CDS            betI: BETI_ECOLI - Experimental evidence at transcript level: Swiss-Prot protein existence level 2. Repressor involved in the biosynthesis of the osmoprotectant glycine betaine. It represses transcription of the choline transporter BetT and the genes of BetAB involved in the synthesis of glycine betaine. From Escherichia coli (strain K12).
   2634..2705    +  terminator     rrnB T1 terminator: transcription terminator T1 from the E. coli rrnB gene
   2721..2748    +  terminator     T7Te terminator: phage T7 early transcription terminator
   2779..2797    +  protein_bind   tet operator: tetO; bacterial operator O2 for the tetR and tetA genes tetracycline repressor TetR
   2803..2822    +  promoter       H1-2O2 promoter (fragment): doxycycline-inducible variant of the human H1 RNA promoter (Henriksen et al., 2007)
   2870..3433    +  CDS            qacR: QACR_STAAM - Experimental evidence at protein level: Swiss-Prot protein existence level 1. Transcriptional repressor of qacA. Binds to IR1, an unusually long 28 bp operator, which is located downstream from the qacA promoter and overlaps its transcription start site. QacR is induced from its IR1 site by binding to one of many structurally dissimilar cationic lipophilic compounds, which are also substrates of QacA (By similarity). From Staphylococcus aureus (strain Mu50 / ATCC 700699).
   3460..3531    +  terminator     rrnB T1 terminator: transcription terminator T1 from the E. coli rrnB gene
   3547..3574    +  terminator     T7Te terminator: phage T7 early transcription terminator
   3587..3615    +  promoter       tac promoter: strong E. coli promoter; hybrid between the trp and lac UV5 promoters
   3621..3640    +  protein_bind   lac operator (symmetric): The lac repressor binds to the lac operator to inhibit transcription in E. coli. This inhibition can be relieved by adding lactose or isopropyl-β-D-thiogalactopyranoside (IPTG). The symmetric lac operator was optimized for tight binding of lac repressor. lac repressor encoded by lacI
   4300..4371    +  terminator     rrnB T1 terminator: transcription terminator T1 from the E. coli rrnB gene
   4387..4414    +  terminator     T7Te terminator: phage T7 early transcription terminator
   4514..5233    +  CDS            EYFP: enhanced YFP mammalian codon-optimized
   5257..5328    +  terminator     rrnB T1 terminator: transcription terminator T1 from the E. coli rrnB gene
   5344..5371    +  terminator     T7Te terminator: phage T7 early transcription terminator
   5390..5463    +  promoter       lacI promoter (fragment): lacI
   5464..6543    +  CDS            lacI: LACI_ECOLI - Experimental evidence at protein level: Swiss-Prot protein existence level 1. Repressor of the lactose operon. Binds allolactose as an inducer. From Escherichia coli (strain K12).
   6586..7335    +  CDS            luxR: LUXR_ALIFS - Experimental evidence at protein level: Swiss-Prot protein existence level 1. Transcriptional activator of the bioluminescence operon. Binds to the OHHL autoinducer. From Aliivibrio fischeri (Vibrio fischeri).
   7357..7977    +  CDS            tetR: TETR2_ECOLX - Experimental evidence at protein level: Swiss-Prot protein existence level 1. TetR is the repressor of the tetracycline resistance element; its N-terminal region forms a helix-turn-helix structure and binds DNA. Binding of tetracycline to TetR reduces the repressor affinity for the tetracycline resistance gene (tetA) promoter operator sites. From Escherichia coli.
   8073..8091    -  promoter       tet promoter (fragment): E. coli promoter for tetracycline efflux protein gene
   8101..8221    +  CDS            TcR (fragment): tetracycline efflux protein; tet; confers resistance to tetracycline
   8245..8269    -  rep_origin     RSF ori (fragment): Plasmids containing the RSF 1030 origin of replication can be propagated in E. coli cells that contain additional plasmids with compatible origins.
