[The description below was written by a language model from this plasmid's Addgene catalogue record and pLannotate feature annotations shown in this document.]
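Description:
pAND is a bacterial expression and synthetic-biology plasmid that encodes a transcriptional AND gate for E. coli. The catalogue lists its backbone as pEXT20. It replicates from a p15A origin, which is compatible with ColE1-type plasmids; the record lists it as low copy. Selection is by kanamycin through an aph(3')-Ia KanR gene. Short fragments of a bom site, an RSF origin and a tetracycline resistance gene also appear in the annotation and are most likely backbone remnants.

The depositor states that the gate is controlled by two input promoters, Ptac and Ptet. The 8,270 nt feature table fits a layered repressor design in which each transcription unit is insulated by paired rrnB T1 and T7Te terminators. A tet operator-containing promoter region lies upstream of the Staphylococcus aureus repressor gene qacR. A tac promoter with a symmetric lac operator precedes an unannotated stretch of roughly 650 bp that may encode a further repressor, although the record does not identify it. A betI repressor gene sits downstream of a sequence matching part of the J23119 promoter, and an EYFP gene provides the fluorescent output. The promoter driving EYFP is not annotated, and the exact wiring between repressors and their target promoters cannot be read from the table.

A sensor cassette expresses lacI, luxR and tetR beginning at a lacI promoter. LacI and TetR make the two inputs responsive to IPTG and tetracycline-class inducers, while no role for LuxR in this gate is stated. The plasmid serves to demonstrate logic built from orthogonal, genome-mined prokaryotic repressors, with fluorescence expected only when both inputs are present.
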