Addgene plasmid #49377: pAND
Purpose: Expression of AND gate in bacteria
Depositing lab: Christopher Voigt. Depositing organization: Massachusetts Institute of Technology. Publication: Genomic mining of prokaryotic repressors for orthogonal logic gates. Stanton BC, Nielsen AA, Tamsir A, Clancy K, Peterson T, Voigt CA. Nat Chem Biol. 2013 Dec 8. doi: 10.1038/nchembio.1411. PubMed 24316737.
Backbone
  Vector backbone: pEXT20
  Vector type: Bacterial Expression, Synthetic Biology
Growth in bacteria
  Bacterial resistance: Kanamycin, 50 μg/mL
  Growth temperature: 37°C
  Growth strain: DH5alpha
  Copy number: Low Copy
Gene/Insert
  Gene/Insert name: AND gate
  Species: Other
  Cloning method: Unknown
  Sequencing primers: 5′ NA; 3′ EGFP-N
Terms and licenses: Academic/Nonprofit Terms; Industry Terms: Not Available to Industry
Depositor comments: AND gate controlled by Ptac and Ptet input promoters.
How to cite: pAND was a gift from Christopher Voigt (Addgene plasmid # 49377 ; http://n2t.net/addgene:49377 ; RRID:Addgene_49377)
