>Addgene plasmid #49377 | pAND | depositor partial sequence | sequence record 73359 | pPhlF-pQacR-BetI
CGACGTACGGTGGAATCTGATTCGTTACCAATTGACATGATACGAAACGTACCGTATCGTTAAGGTGGTA
TGGAAGCTATACGTTACCAATTGACAGCTAGCTCAGTCCTACTTTAGTATATAGACCGTGCGATCGGTCT
ATAGCTACGACTTGCTCATTTGACAGAGGATAACTACTAGTGCCGAAACTGGGTATGCAGAGCATTCGTC
GTCGTCAGCTGATTGATGCAACCCTGGAAGCAATTAATGAAGTTGGTATGCATGATGCAACCATTGCACA
GATTGCACGTCGTGCCGGTGTTAGCACCGGTATTATTAGCCATTATTTCCGCGATAAAAACGGTCTGCTG
GAAGCAACCATGCGTGATATTACCAGCCAGCTGCGTGATGCAGTTCTGAATCGTCTGCATGCACTGCCGC
AGGGTAGCGCAGAACAGCGTCTGCAGGCAATTGTTGGTGGTAATTTTGATGAAACCCAGGTTAGCAGCGC
AGCAATGAAAGCATGGCTGGCATTTTGGGCAAGCAGCATGCATCAGCCGATGCTGTATCGTCTGCAGCAG
GTTAGCAGTCGTCGTCTGCTGAGCAATCTGGTTAGCGAATTTCGTCGTGAACTGCCTCGTGAACAGGCAC
AAGAGGCAGGTTATGGTCTGGCAGCACTGATTGATGGTCTGTGGCTGCGTGCAGCACTGAGCGGTAAACC
GCTGGATAAAACCCGTGCAAATAGCCTGACCCGTCATTTTATCACCCAGCATCTGCCGACCGATTAATCG
TAAGGCGAGCCCCCAGGCATCAAATAAAACGAAAGGCTCAGTCGAAAGACTGGGCCTTTCGTTTTATCTG
TTGTTTGTCGGTGAACGCTCTCTACTAGAGTCACACTGGCTCACCTTCGGGTGGGCCTTTCTGCGTTTAT
A
