>Addgene plasmid #49377 | pAND | depositor partial sequence | sequence record 73360 | pTet-QacR-pTac-PhlF-pBetI-YFP
TACTCCACCGTTGGCTTTTTTCCCTATCAGTGATAGAGATTGACATCCCTATCAGTGATAGAGATAATGA
GCACGCCATGCCATTGGCTTTTGATAGAGGACAACTACTAGATGAACCTGAAAGATAAAATTCTGGGCGT
TGCCAAAGAACTGTTTATCAAAAATGGCTATAACGCAACCACCACCGGTGAAATTGTTAAACTGAGCGAA
AGCAGCAAAGGCAATCTGTATTATCACTTTAAAACCAAAGAGAACCTGTTTCTGGAAATCCTGAACATCG
AAGAAAGCAAATGGCAAGAGCAGTGGAAAAAAGAACAAATCAAATGCAAAACCAACCGCGAGAAATTCTA
TCTGTATAATGAACTGAGCCTGACCACCGAATATTACTATCCGCTGCAGAATGCCATCATCGAGTTTTAT
ACCGAGTACTATAAAACCAACAGCATCAACGAGAAAATGAACAAACTGGAAAACAAATACATCGATGCCT
ACCACGTGATCTTTAAAGAAGGTAATCTGAACGGCGAATGGTGCATTAATGATGTTAATGCCGTGAGCAA
AATTGCAGCAAATGCCGTTAATGGCATTGTTACCTTTACCCATGAGCAGAATATCAACGAACGCATTAAA
CTGATGAACAAATTCAGCCAGATCTTTCTGAATGGCCTGAGCAAATAAGGACTGCGACGTTCTCCAGGCA
TCAAATAAAACGAAAGGCTCAGTCGAAAGACTGGGCCTTTCGTTTTATCTGTTGTTTGTCGGTGAACGCT
CTCTACTAGAGTCACACTGGCTCACCTTCGGGTGGGCCTTTCTGCGTTTATACGCTTGTTGACAATTAAT
CATCGGCTCGTATAATGTGTGGAATTGTGAGCGCTCACAATTCTATGGACTATGTTTGAAAGGGAGAAAT
ACTAGATGGCACGTACCCCGAGCCGTAGCAGCATTGGTAGCCTGCGTAGTCCGCATACCCATAAAGCAAT
TCTGACCAGCACCATTGAAATCCTGAAAGAATGTGGTTATAGCGGTCTGAGCATTGAAAGCGTTGCACGT
CGTGCCGGTGCAAGCAAACCGACCATTTATCGTTGGTGGACCAATAAAGCAGCACTGATTGCCGAAGTGT
ATGAAAATGAAAGCGAACAGGTGCGTAAATTTCCGGATCTGGGTAGCTTTAAAGCCGATCTGGATTTTCT
GCTGCGTAATCTGTGGAAAGTTTGGCGTGAAACCATTTGTGGTGAAGCATTTCGTTGTGTTATTGCAGAA
GCACAGCTGGACCCTGCAACCCTGACCCAGCTGAAAGATCAGTTTATGGAACGTCGTCGTGAGATGCCGA
AAAAACTGGTTGAAAATGCCATTAGCAATGGTGAACTGCCGAAAGATACCAATCGTGAACTGCTGCTGGA
TATGATTTTTGGTTTTTGTTGGTATCGCCTGCTGACCGAACAGCTGACCGTTGAACAGGATATTGAAGAA
TTTACCTTCCTGCTGATTAATGGTGTTTGTCCGGGTACACAGCGTTAACTAGGGCCCATACCCCCAGGCA
TCAAATAAAACGAAAGGCTCAGTCGAAAGACTGGGCCTTTCGTTTTATCTGTTGTTTGTCGGTGAACGCT
CTCTACTAGAGTCACACTGGCTCACCTTCGGGTGGGCCTTTCTGCGTTTATAGGAGAGCGCGGGTGAGAG
GGATTCGTTACCAATTGACAATTGATTGGACGTTCAATATAATGCTAGCTACTAGAGAAAGAGGAGAAAT
ACTAGATGGTGAGCAAGGGCGAGGAGCTGTTCACCGGGGTGGTGCCCATCCTGGTCGAGCTGGACGGCGA
CGTAAACGGCCACAAGTTCAGCGTGTCCGGCGAGGGCGAGGGCGATGCCACCTACGGCAAGCTGACCCTG
AAGTTCATCTGCACCACCGGCAAGCTGCCCGTGCCCTGGCCCACCCTCGTGACCACCTTCGGCTACGGCC
TGCAATGCTTCGCCCGCTACCCCGACCACATGAAGCTGCACGACTTCTTCAAGTCCGCCATGCCCGAAGG
CTACGTCCAGGAGCGCACCATCTTCTTCAAGGACGACGGCAACTACAAGACCCGCGCCGAGGTGAAGTTC
GAGGGCGACACCCTGGTGAACCGCATCGAGCTGAAGGGCATCGACTTCAAGGAGGACGGCAACATCCTGG
GGCACAAGCTGGAGTACAACTACAACAGCCACAACGTCTATATCATGGCCGACAAGCAGAAGAACGGCAT
CAAGGTGAACTTCAAGATCCGCCACAACATCGAGGACGGCAGCGTGCAGCTCGCCGACCACTACCAGCAG
AACACCCCCATCGGCGACGGCCCCGTGCTGCTGCCCGACAACCACTACCTGAGCTACCAGTCCGCCCTGA
GCAAAGACCCCAACGAGAAGCGCGATCACATGGTCCTGCTGGAGTTCGTGACCGCCGCCGGGATCACTCT
CGGCATGGACGAGCTGTACAAGTAACTAGGGCCCATACCCCCAGGCATCAAATAAAACGAAAGGCTCAGT
CGAAAGACTGGGCCTTTCGTTTTATCTGTTGTTTGTCGGTGAACGCTCTCTACTAGAGTCACACTGGCTC
ACCTTCGGGTGGGCCTTTCTGCGTTTATA
