>Addgene plasmid #49377 | pAND | addgene partial sequence | sequence record 74686 | LacI-R 5'-GGCATACTCTGCGACATCGT-3'
TATTCACCACCCTGAATTGACTCTCTTCCGGGCGCTATCATGCCATACCGCGAAAGGTTTTGCGCCATTC
GATGGCGCGCCGCCATTTATAAACGCAGAAAGGCCCACCCGAAGGTGAGCCAGTGTGACTCTAGTAGAGA
GCGTTCACCGACAAACAACAGATAAAACGAAAGGCCCAGTCTTTCGACTGAGCCTTTCGTTTTATTTGAT
GCCTGGGGGTATGGGCCCTAGTTACTTGTACAGCTCGTCCATGCCGAGAGTGATCCCGGCGGCGGTCACG
AACTCCAGCAGGACCATGTGATCGCGCTTCTCGTTGGGGTCTTTGCTCAGGGCGGACTGGTAGCTCAGGT
AGTGGTTGTCGGGCAGCAGCACGGGGCCGTCGCCGATGGGGGTGTTCTGCTGGTAGTGGTCGGCGAGCTG
CACGCTGCCGTCCTCGATGTTGTGGCGGATCTTGAAGTTCACCTTGATGCCGTTCTTCTGCTTGTCGGCC
ATGATATAGACGTTGTGGCTGTTGTAGTTGTACTCCAGCTTGTGCCCCAGGATGTTGCCGTCCTCCTTGA
AGTCGATGCCCTTCAGCTCGATGCGGTTCACCAGGGTGTCGCCCTCGAACTTCACCTCGGCGCGGGTCTT
GTAGTTGCCGTCGTCCTTGAAGAAGATGGTGCGCTCCTGGACGTAGCCTTCGGGCATGGCGGACTTGAAG
AAGTCGTGCAGCTTCATGTGGTCGGGGTAGCGGGCGAAGCATTGCAGGCCGTAGCCGAAGGTGGTCACGA
GGGTGGGCCAGGGCACGGGCAGCTTGCCGGTGGTGCAGATGAACTTCAGGGTCAGCTTGCCGTAGGTGGC
ATCGCCCTCGCCCTCGCCGGACACGCTGAACTTGTGGCCGTTTACGTCGCCGTCCAGCTCGACCAGGATG
GGCACCACCCCGGTGAACAGCTCCTCGCCCTTGCTCACCATCTAGTATTTCTCCTCTTTCTCTAGTAGCT
AGCATTATATTG
