>Addgene plasmid #49377 | pAND | addgene partial sequence | sequence record 74688 | EGFP-N 5'-CGTCGCCGTCCAGCTCGACCAG-3'
GGTGAACAGCTCCTCGCCCTTGCTCACCATCTAGTATTTCTCCTCTTTCTCTAGTAGCTAGCATTATATT
GAACGTCCAATCAATTGTCAATTGGTAACGAATCCCTCTCACCCGCGCTCTCCTATAAACGCAGAAAGGC
CCACCCGAAGGTGAGCCAGTGTGACTCTAGTAGAGAGCGTTCACCGACAAACAACAGATAAAACGAAAGG
CCCAGTCTTTCGACTGAGCCTTTCGTTTTATTTGATGCCTGGGGGTATGGGCCCTAGTTAACGCTGTGTA
CCCGGACAAACACCATTAATCAGCAGGAAGGTAAATTCTTCAATATCCTGTTCAACGGTCAGCTGTTCGG
TCAGCAGGCGATACCAACAAAAACCAAAAATCATATCCAGCAGCAGTTCACGATTGGTATCTTTCGGCAG
TTCACCATTGCTAATGGCATTTTCAACCAGTTTTTTCGGCATCTCACGACGACGTTCCATAAACTGATCT
TTCAGCTGGGTCAGGGTTGCAGGGTCCAGCTGTGCTTCTGCAATAACACAACGAAATGCTTCACCACAAA
TGGTTTCACGCCAAACTTTCCACAGATTACGCAGCAGAAAATCCAGATCGGCTTTAAAGCTACCCAGATC
CGGAAATTTACGCACCTGTTCGCTTTCATTTTCATACACTTCGGCAATCAGTGCTGCTTTATTGGTCCAC
CAACGATAAATGGTCGGTTTGCTTGCACCGGCACGACGTGCAACGCTTTCAATGCTCAGACCGCTATAAC
CACATTCTTTCAGGATTTCAATGGTGCTGGTCAGAATTGCTTTATGGGTATGCGGACTACGCAGGCTACC
AATGCTGCTACGGCTCGGGGTACGTGCCATCTAGTATTTCTCCCTTTCAAACATAGTCCATAGAATTGTG
AGCGCTCACAATTCCACACATTATACGAGCCGATGATTAATTGTCAACAAGCGTATAAACGCAGAAAGGC
CCACCCGAAGGTGAG
