>Addgene plasmid #49377 | pAND | addgene partial sequence | sequence record 74689 | pENTR1A-3 5'-GTAACATCAGAGATTTTGAGACAC-3'
CGCTCGACGTACGGTGGAATCTGATTCGTTACCAATTGACATGATACGAAACGTACCGTATCGTTAAGGT
GGTATGGAAGCTATACGTTACCAATTGACAGCTAGCTCAGTCCTACTTTAGTATATAGACCGTGCGATCG
GTCTATAGCTACGACTTGCTCATTTGACAGAGGATAACTACTAGTGCCGAAACTGGGTATGCAGAGCATT
CGTCGTCGTCAGCTGATTGATGCAACCCTGGAAGCAATTAATGAAGTTGGTATGCATGATGCAACCATTG
CACAGATTGCACGTCGTGCCGGTGTTAGCACCGGTATTATTAGCCATTATTTCCGCGATAAAAACGGTCT
GCTGGAAGCAACCATGCGTGATATTACCAGCCAGCTGCGTGATGCAGTTCTGAATCGTCTGCATGCACTG
CCGCAGGGTAGCGCAGAACAGCGTCTGCAGGCAATTGTTGGTGGTAATTTTGATGAAACCCAGGTTAGCA
GCGCAGCAATGAAAGCATGGCTGGCATTTTGGGCAAGCAGCATGCATCAGCCGATGCTGTATCGTCTGCA
GCAGGTTAGCAGTCGTCGTCTGCTGAGCAATCTGGTTAGCGAATTTCGTCGTGAACTGCCTCGTGAACAG
GCACAAGAGGCAGGTTATGGTCTGGCAGCACTGATTGATGGTCTGTGGCTGCGTGCAGCACTGAGCGGTA
AACCGCTGGATAAAACCCGTGCAAATAGCCTGACCCGTCATTTTATCACCCAGCATCTGCCGACCGATTA
ATCGTAAGGCGAGCCCCCAGGCATCAAATAAAACGAAAGGCTCAGTCGAAAGACTGGGCCTTTCGTTTTA
TCTGTTGTTTGTCGGTGAACGCTCTCTACTAGAGTCACACTGGCTCACCTTCGGGTGGGCCTTTCTGCGT
TTATAGCTTTACTCCACCGTTGGCTTTTTTCCCTATCAGTGATAGAGATTGACATCCCTATCAGTGATAG
AGATAATGAGCACGCCAT
