>Addgene plasmid #49377 | pAND | addgene partial sequence | sequence record 74693 | LacI-F 5'-GCTTGCTGCAACTCTCTCAG-3'
GCAATCAGCTGTTGCCAGTCTCACTGGTGAAAAGAAAAACCACCCTGGCGCCCAATACGCAAACCGCCTC
TCCCCGCGCGTTGGCCGATTCATTAATGCAGCTGGCACGACAGGTTTCCCGACTGGAAAGCGGGCAGTGA
TAAGATCCTATTCCAGCGGGTCACACAGGAAAGGCCTCGATGAAAAACATAAATGCCGACGACACATACA
GAATAATTAATAAAATTAAAGCTTGTAGAAGCAATAATGATATTAATCAATGCTTATCTGATATGACTAA
AATGGTACATTGTGAATATTATTTACTCGCGATCATTTATCCTCATTCTATGGTTAAATCTGATATTTCA
ATCCTAGATAATTACCCTAAAAAATGGAGGCAATATTATGATGACGCTAATTTAATAAAATATGATCCTA
TAGTAGATTATTCTAACTCCAATCATTCACCAATTAATTGGAATATATTTGAAAACAATGCTGTAAATAA
AAAATCTCCAAATGTAATTAAAGAAGCGAAAACATCAGGTCTTATCACTGGGTTTAGTTTCCCTATTCAT
ACGGCTAACAATGGCTTCGGAATGCTTAGTTTTGCACATTCAGAAAAAGACAACTATATAGATAGTTTAT
TTTTACATGCGTGTATGAACATACCATTAATTGTTCCTTCTCTAGTTGATAATTATCGAAAAATAAATAT
AGCAAATAATAAATCAAACAACGATTTAACCAAAAGAGAAAAAGAATGTTTAGCGTGGGCATGCGAAGGA
AAAAGCTCTTGGGATATTTCAAAAATATTAGGTTGCAGTGAGCGTACTGTCACTTTCCATTTAACCAATG
CGCAAATGAAACTCAATACAACAAACCGCTGCCAAAGTATTTCTAAAGCAATTTTAACAGGAGCAATTGA
TTGCCCATACTTTAAAAATTAAGGATCCAGGAGGAAAAAAATGTCCAGATTAGATAAAAGTAAAGTGATT
AACAGCGCATT
