>Addgene plasmid #49377 | pAND | addgene partial sequence | sequence record 75161 | pAND-1 5'-TAAAACCCGTGCAAATAGCC-3'
CCAGCATCTGCCGACCGATTAATCGTAAGGCGAGCCCCCAGGCATCAAATAAAACGAAAGGCTCAGTCGA
AAGACTGGGCCTTTCGTTTTATCTGTTGTTTGTCGGTGAACGCTCTCTACTAGAGTCACACTGGCTCACC
TTCGGGTGGGCCTTTCTGCGTTTATAGCTTTACTCCACCGTTGGCTTTTTTCCCTATCAGTGATAGAGAT
TGACATCCCTATCAGTGATAGAGATAATGAGCACGCCATGCCATTGGCTTTTGATAGAGGACAACTACTA
GATGAACCTGAAAGATAAAATTCTGGGCGTTGCCAAAGAACTGTTTATCAAAAATGGCTATAACGCAACC
ACCACCGGTGAAATTGTTAAACTGAGCGAAAGCAGCAAAGGCAATCTGTATTATCACTTTAAAACCAAAG
AGAACCTGTTTCTGGAAATCCTGAACATCGAAGAAAGCAAATGGCAAGAGCAGTGGAAAAAAGAACAAAT
CAAATGCAAAACCAACCGCGAGAAATTCTATCTGTATAATGAACTGAGCCTGACCACCGAATATTACTAT
CCGCTGCAGAATGCCATCATCGAGTTTTATACCGAGTACTATAAAACCAACAGCATCAACGAGAAAATGA
ACAAACTGGAAAACAAATACATCGATGCCTACCACGTGATCTTTAAAGAAGGTAATCTGAACGGCGAATG
GTGCATTAATGATGTTAATGCCGTGAGCAAAATTGCAGCAAATGCCGTTAATGGCATTGTTACCTTTACC
CATGAGCAGAATATCAACGAACGCATTAAACTGATGAACAAATTCAGCCAGATCTTTCTGAATGGCCTGA
GCAAATAAGGACTGCGACGTTCTCCAGGCATCAAATAAAACGAAAGGCTCAGTCGAAAGACTGGGCCTTT
CGTTTTATCTGTTGTTTGTCGGTGAACGCTCTCTACTAGAGTCACACTGGCTCACCTTCGGGTGGGCCTT
TCTGC
